>Addgene plasmid #109259 | pET28a-RupA_T1-NHis | addgene full sequence | sequence record 211504 | Addgene NGS Result
TGGCGAATGGG
[124 nt withheld, positions 12-135]
C
[91 nt withheld, positions 137-227]
A
[49 nt withheld, positions 229-277]
CCTTTGACGTTGGAGTCCACGTTCTTT
[37 nt withheld, positions 305-341]
ACCCTATCTCGGTCTATTCTTTTGATTTATAAGGGATTTTGCCGATTTCGGCCTATTGGTTAAAAAATGA
GCTGATTTAACAAAAATTTAACGCGAATTTTAACAAAATATTAACGCTTACAATTTAGGTGGCACTTTTC
GGGGAAATGTGCGCGGAACCCCTATTTGTTTATTTTTCTAAATACATTCAAATATGTATCCGCTCATGAA
TTAATTCTTAGAAAAACTCATCGAGCATCAAATGAAACTGCAATTTATTCATATCAGGATTATCAATACC
ATATTTTTGAAAAAGCCGTTTCTGTAATGAAGGAGAAAACTCACCGAGGCAGTTCCATAGGATGGCAAGA
TCCTGGTATCGGTCTGCGATTCCGACTCGTCCAACATCAATACAACCTATTAATTTCCCCTCGTCAAAAA
TAAGGTTATCAAGTGAGAAATCACCATGAGTGACGACTGAATCCGGTGAGAATGGCAAAAGTTTATGCAT
TTCTTTCCAGACTTGTTCAACAGGCCAGCCATTACGCTCGTCATCAAAATCACTCGCATCAACCAAACCG
TTATTCATTCGTGATTGCGCCTGAGCGAGACGAAATACGCGATCGCTGTTAAAAGGACAATTACAAACAG
GAATCGAATGCAACCGGCGCAGGAACACTGCCAGCGCATCAACAATATTTTCACCTGAATCAGGATATTC
TTCTAATACCTGGAATGCTGTTTTCCCGGGGATCGCAGTGGTGAGTAACCATGCATCATCAGGAGTACGG
ATAAAATGCTTGATGGTCGGAAGAGGCATAAATTCCGTCAGCCAGTTTAGTCTGACCATCTCATCTGTAA
CATCATTGGCAACGCTACCTTTGCCATGTTTCAGAAACAACTCTGGCGCATCGGGCTTCCCATACAATCG
ATAGATTGTCGCACCTGATTGCCCGACATTATCGCGAGCCCATTTATACCCATATAAATCAGCATCCATG
TTGGAATTTAATCGCGGCCTAGAGCAAGACGTTTCCCGTTGAATATGGCTCATAACACCCCTTGTATTAC
TGTTTATGTAAGCAGACAGTTTTATTGTTCATGACCAAAATCCCTTAACGTGAGTTTTCGTTCCACTGAG
CGTCAGACCCCGTAGAAAAGATCAAAGGATCTTCTTGAGATCCTTTTTTTCTGCGCGTAATCTGCTGCTT
GCAAACAAAAAAACCACCGCTACCAGCGGTGGTTTGTTTGCCGGATCAAGAGCTACCAACTCTTTTTCCG
AAGGTAACTGGCTTCAGCAGAGCGCAGATACCAAATACTGTCCTTCTAGTGTAGCCGTAGTTAGGCCACC
ACTTCAAGAACTCTGTAGCACCGCCTACATACCTCGCTCTGCTAATCCTGTTACCAGTGGCTGCTGCCAG
TGGCGATAAGTCGTGTCTTACCGGGTTGGACTCAAGACGATAGTTACCGGATAAGGCGCAGCGGTCGGGC
TGAACGGGGGGTTCGTGCACACAGCCCAGCTTGGAGCGAACGACCTACACCGAACTGAGATACCTACAGC
GTGAGCTATGAGAAAGCGCCACGCTTCCCGAAGGGAGAAAGGCGGACAGGTATCCGGTAAGCGGCAGGGT
CGGAACAGGAGAGCGCACGAGGGAGCTTCCAGGGGGAAACGCCTGGTATCTTTATAGTCCTGTCGGGTTT
CGCCACCTCTGACTTGAGCGTCGATTTTTGTGATGCTCGTCAGGGGGGCGGAGCCTATGGAAAAACGCCA
GCAACGCGGCCTTTTTACGGTTCCTGGCCTTTTGCTGGCCTTTTGCTCACATGTTCTTTCCTGCGTTATC
CCCTGATTCTGTGGATAACCGTATTACCGCCTTTGAGTGAGCTGATACCGCTCGCCGCAGCCGAACGACC
GAGCGCAGCGAGTCAGTGAGCGAGGAAGCGGAAGAGCGCCTGATGCGGTATTTTCTCCTTACGCATCTGT
GCGGTATTTCACACCGCAATGGTGCACTCTCAGTACAATCTGCTCTGATGCCGCATAGTTAAGCCAGTAT
ACACTCCGCTATCGCTACGTGACTGGGTCATGGCTGCGCCCCGACACCCGCCAACACCCGCTGACGCGCC
CTGACGGGCTTGTCTGCTCCCGGCATCCGCTTACAGACAAGCTGTGACCGTCTCCGGGAGCTGCATGTGT
CAGAGGTTTTCACCGTCATCACCGAAACGCGCGAGGCAGCTGCGGTAAAGCTCATCAGCGTGGTCGTGAA
GCGATTCACAGATGTCTGCCTGTTCATCCGCGTCCAGCTCGTTGAGTTTCTCCAGAAGCGTTAATGTCTG
GCTTCTGATAAAGCGGGCCATGTTAAGGGCGGTTTTTTCCTGTTTGGTCACTGATGCCTCCGTGTAAGGG
GGATTTCTGTTCATGGGGGTAATGATACCGATGAAACGAGAGAGGATGCTCACGATACGGGTTACTGATG
ATGAACATGCCCGGTTACTGGAACGTTGTGAGGGTAAACAACTGGCGGTATGGATGCGGCGGGACCAGAG
AAAAATCACTCAGGGTCAATGCCAGCGCTTCGTTAATACAGATGTAGGTGTTCCACAGGGTAGCCAGCAG
CATCCTGCGATGCAGATCCGGAACATAATGGTGCAGGGCGCTGACTTCCGCGTTTCCAGACTTTACGAAA
CACGGAAACCGAAGACCATTCATGTTGTTGCTCAGGTCGCAGACGTTTTGCAGCAGCAGTCGCTTCACGT
TCGCTCGCGTATCGGTGATTCATTCTGCTAACCAGTAAGGCAACCCCGCCAGCCTAGCCGGGTCCTCAAC
GACAGGAGCACGATCATGCGCACCCGTGGGGCCGCCATGCCGGCGATAATGGCCTGCTTCTCGCCGAAAC
GTTTGGTGGCGGGACCAGTGACGAAGGCTTGAGCGAGGGCGTGCAAGATTCCGAATACCGCAAGCGACAG
GCCGATCATCGTCGCGCTCCAGCGAAAGCGGTCCTCGCCGAAAATGACCCAGAGCGCTGCCGGCACCTGT
CCTACGAGTTGCATGATAAAGAAGACAGTCATAAGTGCGGCGACGATAGTCATGCCCCGCGCCCACCGGA
AGGAGCTGACTGGGTTGAAGGCTCTCAAGGGCATCGGTCGAGATCCCGGTGCCTAATGAGTGAGCTAACT
TACATTAATTGCGTTGCGCTCACTGCCCGCTTTCCAGTCGGGAAACCTGTCGTGCCAGCTGCATTAATGA
ATCGGCCAACGCGCGGGGAGAGGCGGTTTGCGTATTGGGCGCCAGGGTGGTTTTTCTTTTCACCAGTGAG
ACGGGCAACAGCTGATTGCCCTTCACCGCCTGGCCCTGAGAGAGTTGCAGCAAGCGGTCCACGCTGGTTT
GCCCCAGCAGGCGAAAATCCTGTTTGATGGTGGTTAACGGCGGGATATAACATGAGCTGTCTTCGGTATC
GTCGTATCCCACTACCGAGATATCCGCACCAACGCGCAGCCCGGACTCGGTAATGGCGCGCATTGCGCCC
AGCGCCATCTGATCGTTGGCAACCAGCATCGCAGTGGGAACGATGCCCTCATTCAGCATTTGCATGGTTT
GTTGAAAACCGGACATGGCACTCCAGTCGCCTTCCCGTTCCGCTATCGGCTGAATTTGATTGCGAGTGAG
ATATTTATGCCAGCCAGCCAGACGCAGACGCGCCGAGACAGAACTTAATGGGCCCGCTAACAGCGCGATT
TGCTGGTGACCCAATGCGACCAGATGCTCCACGCCCAGTCGCGTACCGTCTTCATGGGAGAAAATAATAC
TGTTGATGGGTGTCTGGTCAGAGACATCAAGAAATAACGCCGGAACATTAGTGCAGGCAGCTTCCACAGC
AATGGCATCCTGGTCATCCAGCGGATAGTTAATGATCAGCCCACTGACGCGTTGCGCGAGAAGATTGTGC
ACCGCCGCTTTACAGGCTTCGACGCCGCTTCGTTCTACCATCGACACCACCACGCTGGCACCCAGTTGAT
CGGCGCGAGATTTAATCGCCGCGACAATTTGCGACGGCGCGTGCAGGGCCAGACTGGAGGTGGCAACGCC
AATCAGCAACGACTGTTTGCCCGCCAGTTGTTGTGCCACGCGGTTGGGAATGTAATTCAGCTCCGCCATC
GCCGCTTCCACTTTTTCCCGCGTTTTCGCAGAAACGTGGCTGGCCTGGTTCACCACGCGGGAAACGGTCT
GATAAGAGACACCGGCATACTCTGCGACATCGTATAACGTTACTGGTTTCACATTCACCACCCTGAATTG
ACTCTCTTCCGGGCGCTATCATGCCATACCGCGAAAGGTTTTGCGCCATTCGATGGTGTCCGGGATCTCG
ACGCTCTCCCTTATGCGACTCCTGCATTAGGAAGCAGCCCAGTAGTAGGTTGAGGCCGTTGAGCACCGCC
GCCGCAAGGAATGGTGCATGCAAGGAGATGGCGCCCAACAGTCCCCCGGCCACGGGGCCTGCCACCATAC
CCACGCCGAAACAAGCGCTCATGAGCCCGAAGTGGCGAGCCCGATCTTCCCCATCGGTGATGTCGGCGAT
ATAGGCGCCAGCAACCGCACCTGTGGCGCCGGTGATGCCGGCCACGATGCGTCCGGCGTAGAGGATCGAG
ATCTCGATCCCGCGAAATTAATACGACTCACTATAGGGGAATTGTGAGCGGATAACAATTCCCCTCTAGA
AATAATTTTGTTTAACTTTAAGAAGGAGATATACCATGGGCAGCAGCCATCATCATCATCATCACAGCAG
CGGCCTGGTGCCGCGCGGCAGCCATATGGCTAGCGACAAAATTCCGCTCAATGTAAACGGCAAGGTTGAC
AAGCGCAAGCTTCCCGAGATCAAGGCAGAATCTTCAAAAAAGAAAAATTCCGCTCCGAGGGAACTAACAT
TCCTTGAAAAGAAAATTTCCGCAATTATCGAAAAGATTATCGGACACAGCGATTTTGATATTTCCGAAAA
TCTCATCAACGCAGGTATGACCTCGCTTTCGGTTATCAAGCTTGCAGTTGAGCTCAACAAGGCATTCGGC
TTTGAGGCACAGGTTAAAAAGATGATGAAGGGCTGTTCGGTTCTTTCGATTGAGGACGAACTTCAGGAGT
TTATGTTCAGCTAACTCGAGCACCACCACCACCACCACTGAGATCCGGCTGCTAACAAAGCCCGAAAGGA
AGCTGAGTTGGCTGCTGCCACCGCTGAGCAATAACTAGCATAACCCCTTGGGGCCTCTAAACGGGTCTTG
AGGGGTTTTTTGCTGAAAGGAGGAACTATATCCGGAT
Features (pLannotate 1.2.2; 20 found; start..end, strand, type, name):
     12..440     +  rep_origin     f1 ori (sequence partly withheld): f1 bacteriophage origin of replication; arrow indicates direction of (+) strand synthesis
    493..550     +  promoter       AmpR promoter (fragment): bla
    559..1374    -  CDS            KanR: aminoglycoside phosphotransferase; aph(3')-Ia; confers resistance to kanamycin in bacteria or G418 (Geneticin®) in eukaryotes
   1496..2084    +  rep_origin     ori: high-copy-number ColE1/pMB1/pBR322/pUC origin of replication
   2270..2409    -  misc_feature   bom: basis of mobility region from pBR322
   2511..2702    -  CDS            rop: Rop protein, which maintains plasmids at low copy number; rop
   2719..3099    +  CDS            YPB1_ECOLX: Protein predicted: Swiss-Prot protein existence level 4. From Escherichia coli.
   3171..3462    -  CDS            TcR (fragment): tetracycline efflux protein; tet; confers resistance to tetracycline
   3477..3498    -  protein_bind   CAP binding site: CAP binding activates transcription in the presence of cAMP. E. coli catabolite activator protein
   3511..4593    -  CDS            lacI: lac repressor; lacI; The lac repressor binds to the lac operator to inhibit transcription in E. coli. This inhibition can be relieved by adding lactose or isopropyl-β-D-thiogalactopyranoside (IPTG).
   4594..4671    -  promoter       lacI promoter: lacI
   4679..4958    -  CDS            TcR (fragment): tetracycline efflux protein; tet; confers resistance to tetracycline
   4980..4998    +  promoter       T7 promoter: promoter for bacteriophage T7 RNA polymerase
   4999..5023    +  protein_bind   lac operator: The lac repressor binds to the lac operator to inhibit transcription in E. coli. This inhibition can be relieved by adding lactose or isopropyl-β-D-thiogalactopyranoside (IPTG). lac repressor encoded by lacI
   5038..5060    +  RBS            RBS: efficient ribosome binding site from bacteriophage T7 gene 10 (Olins and Rangwala, 1989)
   5079..5095    +  CDS            capTEV™ (fragment): composite tag for in vivo biotinylation, TEV protease cleavage, and 6xHis tagging
   5106..5123    +  CDS            thrombin site: thrombin recognition and cleavage site
   5472..5489    +  CDS            9xHis (fragment): 9xHis affinity tag
   5499..5548    +  CDS            SET1 (fragment): solubility-enhancement tag derived from T7 phage gene 10B
   5556..5603    +  terminator     T7 terminator: transcription terminator for bacteriophage T7 RNA polymerase
