[The description below was written by a language model from this plasmid's Addgene catalogue record and pLannotate feature annotations shown in this document.]
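Description:
pET28a-RupA_T1-NHis is a bacterial expression plasmid built on the Novagen pET28a backbone for producing an isolated thiolation (T, or peptidyl carrier protein) domain of a nonribosomal peptide synthetase in E. coli. The 327 bp insert encodes residues 917–1025 of RupA from the human gut bacterium Ruminococcus bromii and was cloned between the NheI and XhoI sites, both of which are retained. The plasmid is about 5.6 kb and is selected with kanamycin through the aph(3')-Ia gene. It replicates from a ColE1/pBR322-type origin accompanied by the bom region and the rop gene. The catalogue lists it as high copy, although rop normally acts to limit copy number. An f1 origin is also present.

Expression is driven by the T7 promoter, which is followed by a lac operator and the phage T7 gene 10 ribosome binding site. The plasmid-borne lacI gene supplies the repressor, so transcription requires a host providing T7 RNA polymerase and is induced with IPTG. A T7 terminator closes the cassette. The domain is fused at its N terminus to the backbone-encoded 6xHis tag, followed by a thrombin cleavage site that allows the tag to be removed after affinity purification. The short "capTEV" hit upstream most likely corresponds to this His tag. The downstream His-tag fragment is the optional C-terminal tag of pET28a, and the record describes only an N-terminal tag, so it is presumably not translated. The tetracycline-resistance and SET1 fragments appear to be backbone remnants or partial annotation matches rather than functional elements. The recombinant carrier domain is suited to in vitro biochemical study of the Rup biosynthetic pathway, which the associated work links to small-molecule protease inhibitors made by gut bacteria.
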