Addgene plasmid #109259: pET28a-RupA_T1-NHis
Purpose: NRPS T domain with N-terminal 6His tag
Depositing lab: Emily Balskus. Depositing organization: Harvard University. Publication: Discovery of small molecule protease inhibitors by investigating a widespread human gut bacterial biosynthetic pathway,. Schneider BA, EP Balskus. Tetrahedron 10.1016/j.tet.2018.03.043.
Backbone
  Vector backbone: pET28a
  Backbone manufacturer: Novagen
  Backbone size w/o insert (bp): 5369
  Total vector size (bp): 5629
  Vector type: Bacterial Expression
Growth in bacteria
  Bacterial resistance: Kanamycin, 50 μg/mL
  Growth temperature: 37°C
  Growth strain: DH5alpha
  Copy number: High Copy
Gene/Insert
  Gene/Insert name: RupA_T1
  Species: Ruminococcus bromii
  Insert size (bp): 327
  Mutation: contains aa 917..1025 of WP_015523502.1
  GenBank ID: NC_021013.1 WP_015523502.1
  Promoter: T7
  Tag / fusion protein: His tag (N terminal on backbone)
  Cloning method: Restriction Enzyme; 5′ cloning site NheI (not destroyed); 3′ cloning site XhoI (not destroyed)
  Sequencing primers: 5′ TAATACGACTCACTATAGGG; 3′ GCTAGTTATTGCTCAGCGG
Terms and licenses: Academic/Nonprofit Terms; Industry Terms: Not Available to Industry
How to cite: pET28a-RupA_T1-NHis was a gift from Emily Balskus (Addgene plasmid # 109259 ; http://n2t.net/addgene:109259 ; RRID:Addgene_109259)
